Addgene plasmid #86302: PX458_HLF_2
Purpose: Encodes gRNA for 3' target of human HLF
Depositing lab: Eric Mendenhall & Richard M. Myers. Depositing organization: University of Alabama in Huntsville. Publication: CETCh-seq: CRISPR epitope tagging ChIP-seq of DNA-binding proteins. Savic D, Partridge EC, Newberry KM, Smith SB, Meadows SK, Roberts BS, Mackiewicz M, Mendenhall EM, Myers RM. Genome Res. 2015 Sep 9. 10.1101/gr.193540.115 PubMed 26355004.
Backbone
  Vector backbone: PX458
  Vector type: CRISPR
Growth in bacteria
  Bacterial resistance: Ampicillin, 100 μg/mL
  Growth temperature: 37°C
  Growth strain: DH5alpha
  Copy number: High Copy
Gene/Insert
  Gene/Insert name: gRNA against HLF
  gRNA/shRNA sequence: GGATGGCATTTTTGCAGGC
  Species: H. sapiens (human)
  Entrez Gene: HLF (a.k.a. MGC33822)
  Cloning method: Gibson Cloning
  Sequencing primers: 5′ pBR322ori-F
Terms and licenses: Academic/Nonprofit Terms; Industry Terms: Not Available to Industry
Depositor comments: Note: This plasmid is part of the Mendenhall and Meyers CRISPR-based Tagging system to add a tag (currently using FLAG) to endogenous proteins. Please see https://www.addgene.org/crispr/tagging/ for more details.
How to cite: PX458_HLF_2 was a gift from Eric Mendenhall & Richard M. Myers (Addgene plasmid # 86302 ; http://n2t.net/addgene:86302 ; RRID:Addgene_86302)
