[The description below was written by a language model from this plasmid's Addgene catalogue record and pLannotate feature annotations shown in this document.]
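Description:
PX458_HLF_2 is a mammalian CRISPR/Cas9 expression plasmid built on the PX458 backbone. It delivers both a guide RNA and the nuclease from a single 9.3 kb vector. It is maintained in E. coli as a high-copy plasmid through a ColE1/pUC-type origin and selected with ampicillin via the β-lactamase gene. An M13/f1 phage origin and small annotated fragments of pBR322 bom and rop are also present as backbone remnants, along with a single AAV2 inverted terminal repeat downstream of the expression cassette. With only one ITR annotated, the plasmid is suited to transfection rather than AAV packaging.

The insert is a guide sequence against the 3' end of the human HLF gene, introduced by Gibson cloning between the human U6 RNA polymerase III promoter and the Streptococcus pyogenes gRNA scaffold. A partial second scaffold fragment is annotated immediately after the first. A separate Pol II cassette uses the CMV enhancer, chicken β-actin promoter and a hybrid intron to drive S. pyogenes Cas9. The annotation software splits Cas9 into adjoining N- and C-terminal portions, but they form one contiguous coding region. Cas9 is followed by a nucleoplasmin nuclear localization signal, then EGFP, and the cassette ends with a bGH polyadenylation signal. The linker between Cas9 and EGFP is not annotated in the feature table. EGFP allows transfected cells to be identified or sorted.

According to the depositor's notes, the plasmid belongs to a CRISPR-based tagging system for adding an epitope tag (currently FLAG) to endogenous proteins. Cutting near the 3' end of HLF would support tag knock-in there, enabling ChIP-seq of this DNA-binding protein with a tag antibody. The donor template is not part of this construct.
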