Features (pLannotate 1.2.2; 19 found; start..end, strand, type, name):
     17..257     +  promoter       U6 promoter: RNA polymerase III promoter for human U6 snRNA
    285..360     +  misc_RNA       gRNA scaffold: guide RNA scaffold for the Streptococcus pyogenes CRISPR/Cas9 system
    367..410     +  misc_RNA       gRNA scaffold (fragment): guide RNA scaffold for the Streptococcus pyogenes CRISPR/Cas9 system
    457..742     +  enhancer       CMV enhancer: human cytomegalovirus immediate early enhancer; contains an 18-bp deletion relative to the standard CMV enhancer
    744..1021    +  promoter       chicken β-actin promoter: No description available
   1022..1250    +  intron         hybrid intron: hybrid between chicken β-actin (CBA) and minute virus of mice (MMV) introns (Gray et al., 2011)
   1388..2989    +  CDS            Cas9(N): N-terminal portion of Streptococcus pyogenes Cas9 (Zetsche et al., 2015)
   2990..5488    +  CDS            Cas9(C): C-terminal portion of Streptococcus pyogenes Cas9 (Zetsche et al., 2015)
   5489..5536    +  CDS            nucleoplasmin NLS: bipartite nuclear localization signal from nucleoplasmin
   5606..6319    +  CDS            EGFP: EGFP is a basic (constitutively fluorescent) green fluorescent protein published in 1996, derived from Aequorea victoria. It is reported to be a rapidly-maturing weak dimer with moderate acid sensitivity.
   6353..6464    +  polyA_signal   bGH poly(A) signal: bovine growth hormone polyadenylation signal
   6569..6709    +  repeat_region  AAV2 ITR: inverted terminal repeat of adeno-associated virus serotype 2 inverted
   6714..6765    -  misc_feature   bom (fragment): basis of mobility region from pBR322
   6784..7164    +  rep_origin     M13 ori (sequence partly withheld): M13 bacteriophage origin of replication; arrow indicates direction of (+) strand synthesis
   7240..7289    -  misc_feature   bom (fragment): basis of mobility region from pBR322
   7391..7426    -  CDS            rop (fragment): Rop protein, which maintains plasmids at low copy number; rop
   7521..7625    +  promoter       AmpR promoter: bla
   7626..8486    +  CDS            AmpR: β-lactamase; bla; confers resistance to ampicillin, carbenicillin, and related antibiotics
   8657..9245    +  rep_origin     ori: high-copy-number ColE1/pMB1/pBR322/pUC origin of replication
>Addgene plasmid #86302 | PX458_HLF_2 | depositor full sequence | sequence record 168183 | Full Sequence
TTTTGCTCACATGTNNGAGGGCCTATTTCCCATGATTCCTTCATATTTGCATATACGATACAAGGCTGTT
AGAGAGATAATTGGAATTAATTTGACTGTAAACACAAAGATATTAGTACAAAATACGTGACGTAGAAAGT
AATAATTTCTTGGGTAGTTTGCAGTTTTAAAATTATGTTTTAAAATGGACTATCATATGCTTACCGTAAC
TTGAAAGTATTTCGATTTCTTGGCTTTATATATCTTGTGGAAAGGACGAAACACCGGATGGCATTTTTGC
AGGCGTTTTAGAGCTAGAAATAGCAAGTTAAAATAAGGCTAGTCCGTTATCAACTTGAAAAAGTGGCACC
GAGTCGGTGCTTTTTTGTTTTAGAGCTAGAAATAGCAAGTTAAAATAAGGCTAGTCCGTTTTTAGCGCGT
GCGCCAATTCTGCAGACAAATGGCTCTAGAGGTACCCGTTACATAACTTACGGTAAATGGCCCGCCTGGC
TGACCGCCCAACGACCCCCGCCCATTGACGTCAATAGTAACGCCAATAGGGACTTTCCATTGACGTCAAT
GGGTGGAGTATTTACGGTAAACTGCCCACTTGGCAGTACATCAAGTGTATCATATGCCAAGTACGCCCCC
TATTGACGTCAATGACGGTAAATGGCCCGCCTGGCATTGTGCCCAGTACATGACCTTATGGGACTTTCCT
ACTTGGCAGTACATCTACGTATTAGTCATCGCTATTACCATGGTCGAGGTGAGCCCCACGTTCTGCTTCA
CTCTCCCCATCTCCCCCCCCTCCCCACCCCCAATTTTGTATTTATTTATTTTTTAATTATTTTGTGCAGC
GATGGGGGCGGGGGGGGGGGGGGGGCGCGCGCCAGGCGGGGCGGGGCGGGGCGAGGGGCGGGGCGGGGCG
AGGCGGAGAGGTGCGGCGGCAGCCAATCAGAGCGGCGCGCTCCGAAAGTTTCCTTTTATGGCGAGGCGGC
GGCGGCGGCGGCCCTATAAAAAGCGAAGCGCGCGGCGGGCGGGAGTCGCTGCGACGCTGCCTTCGCCCCG
TGCCCCGCTCCGCCGCCGCCTCGCGCCGCCCGCCCCGGCTCTGACTGACCGCGTTACTCCCACAGGTGAG
CGGGCGGGACGGCCCTTCTCCTCCGGGCTGTAATTAGCTGAGCAAGAGGTAAGGGTTTAAGGGATGGTTG
GTTGGTGGGGTATTAATGTTTAATTACCTGGAGCACCTGCCTGAAATCACTTTTTTTCAGGTTGGACCGG
TGCCACCATGGACTATAAGGACCACGACGGAGACTACAAGGATCATGATATTGATTACAAAGACGATGAC
GATAAGATGGCCCCAAAGAAGAAGCGGAAGGTCGGTATCCACGGAGTCCCAGCAGCCGACAAGAAGTACA
GCATCGGCCTGGACATCGGCACCAACTCTGTGGGCTGGGCCGTGATCACCGACGAGTACAAGGTGCCCAG
CAAGAAATTCAAGGTGCTGGGCAACACCGACCGGCACAGCATCAAGAAGAACCTGATCGGAGCCCTGCTG
TTCGACAGCGGCGAAACAGCCGAGGCCACCCGGCTGAAGAGAACCGCCAGAAGAAGATACACCAGACGGA
AGAACCGGATCTGCTATCTGCAAGAGATCTTCAGCAACGAGATGGCCAAGGTGGACGACAGCTTCTTCCA
CAGACTGGAAGAGTCCTTCCTGGTGGAAGAGGATAAGAAGCACGAGCGGCACCCCATCTTCGGCAACATC
GTGGACGAGGTGGCCTACCACGAGAAGTACCCCACCATCTACCACCTGAGAAAGAAACTGGTGGACAGCA
CCGACAAGGCCGACCTGCGGCTGATCTATCTGGCCCTGGCCCACATGATCAAGTTCCGGGGCCACTTCCT
GATCGAGGGCGACCTGAACCCCGACAACAGCGACGTGGACAAGCTGTTCATCCAGCTGGTGCAGACCTAC
AACCAGCTGTTCGAGGAAAACCCCATCAACGCCAGCGGCGTGGACGCCAAGGCCATCCTGTCTGCCAGAC
TGAGCAAGAGCAGACGGCTGGAAAATCTGATCGCCCAGCTGCCCGGCGAGAAGAAGAATGGCCTGTTCGG
AAACCTGATTGCCCTGAGCCTGGGCCTGACCCCCAACTTCAAGAGCAACTTCGACCTGGCCGAGGATGCC
AAACTGCAGCTGAGCAAGGACACCTACGACGACGACCTGGACAACCTGCTGGCCCAGATCGGCGACCAGT
ACGCCGACCTGTTTCTGGCCGCCAAGAACCTGTCCGACGCCATCCTGCTGAGCGACATCCTGAGAGTGAA
CACCGAGATCACCAAGGCCCCCCTGAGCGCCTCTATGATCAAGAGATACGACGAGCACCACCAGGACCTG
ACCCTGCTGAAAGCTCTCGTGCGGCAGCAGCTGCCTGAGAAGTACAAAGAGATTTTCTTCGACCAGAGCA
AGAACGGCTACGCCGGCTACATTGACGGCGGAGCCAGCCAGGAAGAGTTCTACAAGTTCATCAAGCCCAT
CCTGGAAAAGATGGACGGCACCGAGGAACTGCTCGTGAAGCTGAACAGAGAGGACCTGCTGCGGAAGCAG
CGGACCTTCGACAACGGCAGCATCCCCCACCAGATCCACCTGGGAGAGCTGCACGCCATTCTGCGGCGGC
AGGAAGATTTTTACCCATTCCTGAAGGACAACCGGGAAAAGATCGAGAAGATCCTGACCTTCCGCATCCC
CTACTACGTGGGCCCTCTGGCCAGGGGAAACAGCAGATTCGCCTGGATGACCAGAAAGAGCGAGGAAACC
ATCACCCCCTGGAACTTCGAGGAAGTGGTGGACAAGGGCGCTTCCGCCCAGAGCTTCATCGAGCGGATGA
CCAACTTCGATAAGAACCTGCCCAACGAGAAGGTGCTGCCCAAGCACAGCCTGCTGTACGAGTACTTCAC
CGTGTATAACGAGCTGACCAAAGTGAAATACGTGACCGAGGGAATGAGAAAGCCCGCCTTCCTGAGCGGC
GAGCAGAAAAAGGCCATCGTGGACCTGCTGTTCAAGACCAACCGGAAAGTGACCGTGAAGCAGCTGAAAG
AGGACTACTTCAAGAAAATCGAGTGCTTCGACTCCGTGGAAATCTCCGGCGTGGAAGATCGGTTCAACGC
CTCCCTGGGCACATACCACGATCTGCTGAAAATTATCAAGGACAAGGACTTCCTGGACAATGAGGAAAAC
GAGGACATTCTGGAAGATATCGTGCTGACCCTGACACTGTTTGAGGACAGAGAGATGATCGAGGAACGGC
TGAAAACCTATGCCCACCTGTTCGACGACAAAGTGATGAAGCAGCTGAAGCGGCGGAGATACACCGGCTG
GGGCAGGCTGAGCCGGAAGCTGATCAACGGCATCCGGGACAAGCAGTCCGGCAAGACAATCCTGGATTTC
CTGAAGTCCGACGGCTTCGCCAACAGAAACTTCATGCAGCTGATCCACGACGACAGCCTGACCTTTAAAG
AGGACATCCAGAAAGCCCAGGTGTCCGGCCAGGGCGATAGCCTGCACGAGCACATTGCCAATCTGGCCGG
CAGCCCCGCCATTAAGAAGGGCATCCTGCAGACAGTGAAGGTGGTGGACGAGCTCGTGAAAGTGATGGGC
CGGCACAAGCCCGAGAACATCGTGATCGAAATGGCCAGAGAGAACCAGACCACCCAGAAGGGACAGAAGA
ACAGCCGCGAGAGAATGAAGCGGATCGAAGAGGGCATCAAAGAGCTGGGCAGCCAGATCCTGAAAGAACA
CCCCGTGGAAAACACCCAGCTGCAGAACGAGAAGCTGTACCTGTACTACCTGCAGAATGGGCGGGATATG
TACGTGGACCAGGAACTGGACATCAACCGGCTGTCCGACTACGATGTGGACCATATCGTGCCTCAGAGCT
TTCTGAAGGACGACTCCATCGACAACAAGGTGCTGACCAGAAGCGACAAGAACCGGGGCAAGAGCGACAA
CGTGCCCTCCGAAGAGGTCGTGAAGAAGATGAAGAACTACTGGCGGCAGCTGCTGAACGCCAAGCTGATT
ACCCAGAGAAAGTTCGACAATCTGACCAAGGCCGAGAGAGGCGGCCTGAGCGAACTGGATAAGGCCGGCT
TCATCAAGAGACAGCTGGTGGAAACCCGGCAGATCACAAAGCACGTGGCACAGATCCTGGACTCCCGGAT
GAACACTAAGTACGACGAGAATGACAAGCTGATCCGGGAAGTGAAAGTGATCACCCTGAAGTCCAAGCTG
GTGTCCGATTTCCGGAAGGATTTCCAGTTTTACAAAGTGCGCGAGATCAACAACTACCACCACGCCCACG
ACGCCTACCTGAACGCCGTCGTGGGAACCGCCCTGATCAAAAAGTACCCTAAGCTGGAAAGCGAGTTCGT
GTACGGCGACTACAAGGTGTACGACGTGCGGAAGATGATCGCCAAGAGCGAGCAGGAAATCGGCAAGGCT
ACCGCCAAGTACTTCTTCTACAGCAACATCATGAACTTTTTCAAGACCGAGATTACCCTGGCCAACGGCG
AGATCCGGAAGCGGCCTCTGATCGAGACAAACGGCGAAACCGGGGAGATCGTGTGGGATAAGGGCCGGGA
TTTTGCCACCGTGCGGAAAGTGCTGAGCATGCCCCAAGTGAATATCGTGAAAAAGACCGAGGTGCAGACA
GGCGGCTTCAGCAAAGAGTCTATCCTGCCCAAGAGGAACAGCGATAAGCTGATCGCCAGAAAGAAGGACT
GGGACCCTAAGAAGTACGGCGGCTTCGACAGCCCCACCGTGGCCTATTCTGTGCTGGTGGTGGCCAAAGT
GGAAAAGGGCAAGTCCAAGAAACTGAAGAGTGTGAAAGAGCTGCTGGGGATCACCATCATGGAAAGAAGC
AGCTTCGAGAAGAATCCCATCGACTTTCTGGAAGCCAAGGGCTACAAAGAAGTGAAAAAGGACCTGATCA
TCAAGCTGCCTAAGTACTCCCTGTTCGAGCTGGAAAACGGCCGGAAGAGAATGCTGGCCTCTGCCGGCGA
ACTGCAGAAGGGAAACGAACTGGCCCTGCCCTCCAAATATGTGAACTTCCTGTACCTGGCCAGCCACTAT
GAGAAGCTGAAGGGCTCCCCCGAGGATAATGAGCAGAAACAGCTGTTTGTGGAACAGCACAAGCACTACC
TGGACGAGATCATCGAGCAGATCAGCGAGTTCTCCAAGAGAGTGATCCTGGCCGACGCTAATCTGGACAA
AGTGCTGTCCGCCTACAACAAGCACCGGGATAAGCCCATCAGAGAGCAGGCCGAGAATATCATCCACCTG
TTTACCCTGACCAATCTGGGAGCCCCTGCCGCCTTCAAGTACTTTGACACCACCATCGACCGGAAGAGGT
ACACCAGCACCAAAGAGGTGCTGGACGCCACCCTGATCCACCAGAGCATCACCGGCCTGTACGAGACACG
GATCGACCTGTCTCAGCTGGGAGGCGACAAAAGGCCGGCGGCCACGAAAAAGGCCGGCCAGGCAAAAAAG
AAAAAGGAATTCGGCAGTGGAGAGGGCAGAGGAAGTCTGCTAACATGCGGTGACGTCGAGGAGAATCCTG
GCCCAGTGAGCAAGGGCGAGGAGCTGTTCACCGGGGTGGTGCCCATCCTGGTCGAGCTGGACGGCGACGT
AAACGGCCACAAGTTCAGCGTGTCCGGCGAGGGCGAGGGCGATGCCACCTACGGCAAGCTGACCCTGAAG
TTCATCTGCACCACCGGCAAGCTGCCCGTGCCCTGGCCCACCCTCGTGACCACCCTGACCTACGGCGTGC
AGTGCTTCAGCCGCTACCCCGACCACATGAAGCAGCACGACTTCTTCAAGTCCGCCATGCCCGAAGGCTA
CGTCCAGGAGCGCACCATCTTCTTCAAGGACGACGGCAACTACAAGACCCGCGCCGAGGTGAAGTTCGAG
GGCGACACCCTGGTGAACCGCATCGAGCTGAAGGGCATCGACTTCAAGGAGGACGGCAACATCCTGGGGC
ACAAGCTGGAGTACAACTACAACAGCCACAACGTCTATATCATGGCCGACAAGCAGAAGAACGGCATCAA
GGTGAACTTCAAGATCCGCCACAACATCGAGGACGGCAGCGTGCAGCTCGCCGACCACTACCAGCAGAAC
ACCCCCATCGGCGACGGCCCCGTGCTGCTGCCCGACAACCACTACCTGAGCACCCAGTCCGCCCTGAGCA
AAGACCCCAACGAGAAGCGCGATCACATGGTCCTGCTGGAGTTCGTGACCGCCGCCGGGATCACTCTCGG
CATGGACGAGCTGTACAAGGAATTCTAACTAGAGCTCGCTGATCAGCCTCGACTGTGCCTTCTAGTTGCC
AGCCATCTGTTGTTTGCCCCTCCCCCGTGCCTTCCTTGACCCTGGAAGGTGCCACTCCCACTGTCCTTTC
CTAATAAAATGAGGAAATTGCATCGCATTGTCTGAGTAGGTGTCATTCTATTCTGGGGGGTGGGGTGGGG
CAGGACAGCAAGGGGGAGGATTGGGAAGAGAATAGCAGGCATGCTGGGGAGCGGCCGCAGGAACCCCTAG
TGATGGAGTTGGCCACTCCCTCTCTGCGCGCTCGCTCGCTCACTGAGGCCGGGCGACCAAAGGTCGCCCG
ACGCCCGGGCTTTGCCCGGGCGGCCTCAGTGAGCGAGCGAGCGCGCAGCTGCCTGCAGGGGCGCCTGATG
CGGTATTTTCTCCTTACGCATCTGTGCGGTATTTCACACCGCATA
[142 nt withheld, positions 6766-6907]
C
[141 nt withheld, positions 6909-7049]
CCTTTGACGTTGGAGTCCACGTTCTTT
[37 nt withheld, positions 7077-7113]
ACCCTATCTCGGGCTATTCTTTTGATTTATAAGGGATTTTGCCGATTTCGGCCTATTGGTTAAAAAATGA
GCTGATTTAACAAAAATTTAACGCGAATTTTAACAAAATATTAACGTTTACAATTTTATGGTGCACTCTC
AGTACAATCTGCTCTGATGCCGCATAGTTAAGCCAGCCCCGACACCCGCCAACACCCGCTGACGCGCCCT
GACGGGCTTGTCTGCTCCCGGCATCCGCTTACAGACAAGCTGTGACCGTCTCCGGGAGCTGCATGTGTCA
GAGGTTTTCACCGTCATCACCGAAACGCGCGAGACGAAAGGGCCTCGTGATACGCCTATTTTTATAGGTT
AATGTCATGATAATAATGGTTTCTTAGACGTCAGGTGGCACTTTTCGGGGAAATGTGCGCGGAACCCCTA
TTTGTTTATTTTTCTAAATACATTCAAATATGTATCCGCTCATGAGACAATAACCCTGATAAATGCTTCA
ATAATATTGAAAAAGGAAGAGTATGAGTATTCAACATTTCCGTGTCGCCCTTATTCCCTTTTTTGCGGCA
TTTTGCCTTCCTGTTTTTGCTCACCCAGAAACGCTGGTGAAAGTAAAAGATGCTGAAGATCAGTTGGGTG
CACGAGTGGGTTACATCGAACTGGATCTCAACAGCGGTAAGATCCTTGAGAGTTTTCGCCCCGAAGAACG
TTTTCCAATGATGAGCACTTTTAAAGTTCTGCTATGTGGCGCGGTATTATCCCGTATTGACGCCGGGCAA
GAGCAACTCGGTCGCCGCATACACTATTCTCAGAATGACTTGGTTGAGTACTCACCAGTCACAGAAAAGC
ATCTTACGGATGGCATGACAGTAAGAGAATTATGCAGTGCTGCCATAACCATGAGTGATAACACTGCGGC
CAACTTACTTCTGACAACGATCGGAGGACCGAAGGAGCTAACCGCTTTTTTGCACAACATGGGGGATCAT
GTAACTCGCCTTGATCGTTGGGAACCGGAGCTGAATGAAGCCATACCAAACGACGAGCGTGACACCACGA
TGCCTGTAGCAATGGCAACAACGTTGCGCAAACTATTAACTGGCGAACTACTTACTCTAGCTTCCCGGCA
ACAATTAATAGACTGGATGGAGGCGGATAAAGTTGCAGGACCACTTCTGCGCTCGGCCCTTCCGGCTGGC
TGGTTTATTGCTGATAAATCTGGAGCCGGTGAGCGTGGAAGCCGCGGTATCATTGCAGCACTGGGGCCAG
ATGGTAAGCCCTCCCGTATCGTAGTTATCTACACGACGGGGAGTCAGGCAACTATGGATGAACGAAATAG
ACAGATCGCTGAGATAGGTGCCTCACTGATTAAGCATTGGTAACTGTCAGACCAAGTTTACTCATATATA
CTTTAGATTGATTTAAAACTTCATTTTTAATTTAAAAGGATCTAGGTGAAGATCCTTTTTGATAATCTCA
TGACCAAAATCCCTTAACGTGAGTTTTCGTTCCACTGAGCGTCAGACCCCGTAGAAAAGATCAAAGGATC
TTCTTGAGATCCTTTTTTTCTGCGCGTAATCTGCTGCTTGCAAACAAAAAAACCACCGCTACCAGCGGTG
GTTTGTTTGCCGGATCAAGAGCTACCAACTCTTTTTCCGAAGGTAACTGGCTTCAGCAGAGCGCAGATAC
CAAATACTGTCCTTCTAGTGTAGCCGTAGTTAGGCCACCACTTCAAGAACTCTGTAGCACCGCCTACATA
CCTCGCTCTGCTAATCCTGTTACCAGTGGCTGCTGCCAGTGGCGATAAGTCGTGTCTTACCGGGTTGGAC
TCAAGACGATAGTTACCGGATAAGGCGCAGCGGTCGGGCTGAACGGGGGGTTCGTGCACACAGCCCAGCT
TGGAGCGAACGACCTACACCGAACTGAGATACCTACAGCGTGAGCTATGAGAAAGCGCCACGCTTCCCGA
AGGGAGAAAGGCGGACAGGTATCCGGTAAGCGGCAGGGTCGGAACAGGAGAGCGCACGAGGGAGCTTCCA
GGGGGAAACGCCTGGTATCTTTATAGTCCTGTCGGGTTTCGCCACCTCTGACTTGAGCGTCGATTTTTGT
GATGCTCGTCAGGGGGGCGGAGCCTATGGAAAAACGCCAGCAACGCGGCCTTTTTACGGTTCCTGGCCTT
TTGCTGGCC
