>Addgene plasmid #86302 | PX458_HLF_2 | addgene partial sequence | sequence record 173184 | Addgene Partial NGS Result
GGGCGGGGCGAGGGGCGGGGCGGGGCGAGGCGGAGAGGTGCGGCGGCAGCCAATCAGAGCGGCGCGCTCC
GAAAGTTTCCTTTTATGGCGAGGCGGCGGCGGCGGCGGCCCTATAAAAAGCGAAGCGCGCGGCGGGCGGG
AGTCGCTGCGCGCTGCCTTCGCCCCGTGCCCCGCTCCGCCGCCGCCTCGCGCCGCCCGCCCCGGCTCTGA
CTGACCGCGTTACTCCCACAGGTGAGCGGGCGGGACGGCCCTTCTCCTCCGGGCTGTAATTAGCTGAGCA
AGAGGTAAGGGTTTAAGGGATGGTTGGTTGGTGGGGTATTAATGTTTAATTACCTGGAGCACCTGCCTGA
AATCACTTTTTTTCAGGTTGGACCGGTGCCACCATGGACTATAAGGACCACGACGGAGACTACAAGGATC
ATGATATTGATTACAAAGACGATGACGATAAGATGGCCCCAAAGAAGAAGCGGAAGGTCGGTATCCACGG
AGTCCCAGCAGCCGACAAGAAGTACAGCATCGGCCTGGACATCGGCACCAACTCTGTGGGCTGGGCCGTG
ATCACCGACGAGTACAAGGTGCCCAGCAAGAAATTCAAGGTGCTGGGCAACACCGACCGGCACAGCATCA
AGAAGAACCTGATCGGAGCCCTGCTGTTCGACAGCGGCGAAACAGCCGAGGCCACCCGGCTGAAGAGAAC
CGCCAGAAGAAGATACACCAGACGGAAGAACCGGATCTGCTATCTGCAAGAGATCTTCAGCAACGAGATG
GCCAAGGTGGACGACAGCTTCTTCCACAGACTGGAAGAGTCCTTCCTGGTGGAAGAGGATAAGAAGCACG
AGCGGCACCCCATCTTCGGCAACATCGTGGACGAGGTGGCCTACCACGAGAAGTACCCCACCATCTACCA
CCTGAGAAAGAAACTGGTGGACAGCACCGACAAGGCCGACCTGCGGCTGATCTATCTGGCCCTGGCCCAC
ATGATCAAGTTCCGGGGCCACTTCCTGATCGAGGGCGACCTGAACCCCGACAACAGCGACGTGGACAAGC
TGTTCATCCAGCTGGTGCAGACCTACAACCAGCTGTTCGAGGAAAACCCCATCAACGCCAGCGGCGTGGA
CGCCAAGGCCATCCTGTCTGCCAGACTGAGCAAGAGCAGACGGCTGGAAAATCTGATCGCCCAGCTGCCC
GGCGAGAAGAAGAATGGCCTGTTCGGAAACCTGATTGCCCTGAGCCTGGGCCTGACCCCCAACTTCAAGA
GCAACTTCGACCTGGCCGAGGATGCCAAACTGCAGCTGAGCAAGGACACCTACGACGACGACCTGGACAA
CCTGCTGGCCCAGATCGGCGACCAGTACGCCGACCTGTTTCTGGCCGCCAAGAACCTGTCCGACGCCATC
CTGCTGAGCGACATCCTGAGAGTGAACACCGAGATCACCAAGGCCCCCCTGAGCGCCTCTATGATCAAGA
GATACGACGAGCACCACCAGGACCTGACCCTGCTGAAAGCTCTCGTGCGGCAGCAGCTGCCTGAGAAGTA
CAAAGAGATTTTCTTCGACCAGAGCAAGAACGGCTACGCCGGCTACATTGACGGCGGAGCCAGCCAGGAA
GAGTTCTACAAGTTCATCAAGCCCATCCTGGAAAAGATGGACGGCACCGAGGAACTGCTCGTGAAGCTGA
ACAGAGAGGACCTGCTGCGGAAGCAGCGGACCTTCGACAACGGCAGCATCCCCCACCAGATCCACCTGGG
AGAGCTGCACGCCATTCTGCGGCGGCAGGAAGATTTTTACCCATTCCTGAAGGACAACCGGGAAAAGATC
GAGAAGATCCTGACCTTCCGCATCCCCTACTACGTGGGCCCTCTGGCCAGGGGAAACAGCAGATTCGCCT
GGATGACCAGAAAGAGCGAGGAAACCATCACCCCCTGGAACTTCGAGGAAGTGGTGGACAAGGGCGCTTC
CGCCCAGAGCTTCATCGAGCGGATGACCAACTTCGATAAGAACCTGCCCAACGAGAAGGTGCTGCCCAAG
CACAGCCTGCTGTACGAGTACTTCACCGTGTATAACGAGCTGACCAAAGTGAAATACGTGACCGAGGGAA
TGAGAAAGCCCGCCTTCCTGAGCGGCGAGCAGAAAAAGGCCATCGTGGACCTGCTGTTCAAGACCAACCG
GAAAGTGACCGTGAAGCAGCTGAAAGAGGACTACTTCAAGAAAATCGAGTGCTTCGACTCCGTGGAAATC
TCCGGCGTGGAAGATCGGTTCAACGCCTCCCTGGGCACATACCACGATCTGCTGAAAATTATCAAGGACA
AGGACTTCCTGGACAATGAGGAAAACGAGGACATTCTGGAAGATATCGTGCTGACCCTGACACTGTTTGA
GGACAGAGAGATGATCGAGGAACGGCTGAAAACCTATGCCCACCTGTTCGACGACAAAGTGATGAAGCAG
CTGAAGCGGCGGAGATACACCGGCTGGGGCAGGCTGAGCCGGAAGCTGATCAACGGCATCCGGGACAAGC
AGTCCGGCAAGACAATCCTGGATTTCCTGAAGTCCGACGGCTTCGCCAACAGAAACTTCATGCAGCTGAT
CCACGACGACAGCCTGACCTTTAAAGAGGACATCCAGAAAGCCCAGGTGTCCGGCCAGGGCGATAGCCTG
CACGAGCACATTGCCAATCTGGCCGGCAGCCCCGCCATTAAGAAGGGCATCCTGCAGACAGTGAAGGTGG
TGGACGAGCTCGTGAAAGTGATGGGCCGGCACAAGCCCGAGAACATCGTGATCGAAATGGCCAGAGAGAA
CCAGACCACCCAGAAGGGACAGAAGAACAGCCGCGAGAGAATGAAGCGGATCGAAGAGGGCATCAAAGAG
CTGGGCAGCCAGATCCTGAAAGAACACCCCGTGGAAAACACCCAGCTGCAGAACGAGAAGCTGTACCTGT
ACTACCTGCAGAATGGGCGGGATATGTACGTGGACCAGGAACTGGACATCAACCGGCTGTCCGACTACGA
TGTGGACCATATCGTGCCTCAGAGCTTTCTGAAGGACGACTCCATCGACAACAAGGTGCTGACCAGAAGC
GACAAGAACCGGGGCAAGAGCGACAACGTGCCCTCCGAAGAGGTCGTGAAGAAGATGAAGAACTACTGGC
GGCAGCTGCTGAACGCCAAGCTGATTACCCAGAGAAAGTTCGACAATCTGACCAAGGCCGAGAGAGGCGG
CCTGAGCGAACTGGATAAGGCCGGCTTCATCAAGAGACAGCTGGTGGAAACCCGGCAGATCACAAAGCAC
GTGGCACAGATCCTGGACTCCCGGATGAACACTAAGTACGACGAGAATGACAAGCTGATCCGGGAAGTGA
AAGTGATCACCCTGAAGTCCAAGCTGGTGTCCGATTTCCGGAAGGATTTCCAGTTTTACAAAGTGCGCGA
GATCAACAACTACCACCACGCCCACGACGCCTACCTGAACGCCGTCGTGGGAACCGCCCTGATCAAAAAG
TACCCTAAGCTGGAAAGCGAGTTCGTGTACGGCGACTACAAGGTGTACGACGTGCGGAAGATGATCGCCA
AGAGCGAGCAGGAAATCGGCAAGGCTACCGCCAAGTACTTCTTCTACAGCAACATCATGAACTTTTTCAA
GACCGAGATTACCCTGGCCAACGGCGAGATCCGGAAGCGGCCTCTGATCGAGACAAACGGCGAAACCGGG
GAGATCGTGTGGGATAAGGGCCGGGATTTTGCCACCGTGCGGAAAGTGCTGAGCATGCCCCAAGTGAATA
TCGTGAAAAAGACCGAGGTGCAGACAGGCGGCTTCAGCAAAGAGTCTATCCTGCCCAAGAGGAACAGCGA
TAAGCTGATCGCCAGAAAGAAGGACTGGGACCCTAAGAAGTACGGCGGCTTCGACAGCCCCACCGTGGCC
TATTCTGTGCTGGTGGTGGCCAAAGTGGAAAAGGGCAAGTCCAAGAAACTGAAGAGTGTGAAAGAGCTGC
TGGGGATCACCATCATGGAAAGAAGCAGCTTCGAGAAGAATCCCATCGACTTTCTGGAAGCCAAGGGCTA
CAAAGAAGTGAAAAAGGACCTGATCATCAAGCTGCCTAAGTACTCCCTGTTCGAGCTGGAAAACGGCCGG
AAGAGAATGCTGGCCTCTGCCGGCGAACTGCAGAAGGGAAACGAACTGGCCCTGCCCTCCAAATATGTGA
ACTTCCTGTACCTGGCCAGCCACTATGAGAAGCTGAAGGGCTCCCCCGAGGATAATGAGCAGAAACAGCT
GTTTGTGGAACAGCACAAGCACTACCTGGACGAGATCATCGAGCAGATCAGCGAGTTCTCCAAGAGAGTG
ATCCTGGCCGACGCTAATCTGGACAAAGTGCTGTCCGCCTACAACAAGCACCGGGATAAGCCCATCAGAG
AGCAGGCCGAGAATATCATCCACCTGTTTACCCTGACCAATCTGGGAGCCCCTGCCGCCTTCAAGTACTT
TGACACCACCATCGACCGGAAGAGGTACACCAGCACCAAAGAGGTGCTGGACGCCACCCTGATCCACCAG
AGCATCACCGGCCTGTACGAGACACGGATCGACCTGTCTCAGCTGGGAGGCGACAAAAGGCCGGCGGCCA
CGAAAAAGGCCGGCCAGGCAAAAAAGAAAAAGGAATTCGGCAGTGGAGAGGGCAGAGGAAGTCTGCTAAC
ATGCGGTGACGTCGAGGAGAATCCTGGCCCAGTGAGCAAGGGCGAGGAGCTGTTCACCGGGGTGGTGCCC
ATCCTGGTCGAGCTGGACGGCGACGTAAACGGCCACAAGTTCAGCGTGTCCGGCGAGGGCGAGGGCGATG
CCACCTACGGCAAGCTGACCCTGAAGTTCATCTGCACCACCGGCAAGCTGCCCGTGCCCTGGCCCACCCT
CGTGACCACCCTGACCTACGGCGTGCAGTGCTTCAGCCGCTACCCCGACCACATGAAGCAGCACGACTTC
TTCAAGTCCGCCATGCCCGAAGGCTACGTCCAGGAGCGCACCATCTTCTTCAAGGACGACGGCAACTACA
AGACCCGCGCCGAGGTGAAGTTCGAGGGCGACACCCTGGTGAACCGCATCGAGCTGAAGGGCATCGACTT
CAAGGAGGACGGCAACATCCTGGGGCACAAGCTGGAGTACAACTACAACAGCCACAACGTCTATATCATG
GCCGACAAGCAGAAGAACGGCATCAAGGTGAACTTCAAGATCCGCCACAACATCGAGGACGGCAGCGTGC
AGCTCGCCGACCACTACCAGCAGAACACCCCCATCGGCGACGGCCCCGTGCTGCTGCCCGACAACCACTA
CCTGAGCACCCAGTCCGCCCTGAGCAAAGACCCCAACGAGAAGCGCGATCACATGGTCCTGCTGGAGTTC
GTGACCGCCGCCGGGATCACTCTCGGCATGGACGAGCTGTACAAGGAATTCTAACTAGAGCTCGCTGATC
AGCCTCGACTGTGCCTTCTAGTTGCCAGCCATCTGTTGTTTGCCCCTCCCCCGTGCCTTCCTTGACCCTG
GAAGGTGCCACTCCCACTGTCCTTTCCTAATAAAATGAGGAAATTGCATCGCATTGTCTGAGTAGGTGTC
ATTCTATTCTGGGGGGTGGGGTGGGGCAGGACAGCAAGGGGGAGGATTGGGAAGAGAATAGCAGGCATGC
TGGGGAGCGGCCGCAGGAACCCCTAGTGATGGAGTTGGCCACTCCCTCTCTGCGCGCTCGCTCGCTCACT
GAGGCCGGGCGACCAAAGGTCGCCCGACGCCCGGGCTTTGCCCGGGCGGCCTCAGTGAGCGAGCGAGCGC
GCAGCTGCCTGCAGGGGCGCCTGATGCGGTATTTTCTCCTTACGCATCTGTGCGGTATTTCACACCGCAT
A
[95 nt withheld, positions 5882-5976]
T
[46 nt withheld, positions 5978-6023]
C
[141 nt withheld, positions 6025-6165]
CCTTTGACGTTGGAGTCCACGTTCTTT
[37 nt withheld, positions 6193-6229]
ACTCTATCTCGGGCTATTCTTTTGATTTATAAGGGATTTTGCCGATTTCGGTCTATTGGTTAAAAAATGA
GCTGATTTAACAAAAATTTAACGCGAATTTTAACAAAATATTAACGTTTACAATTTTATGGTGCACTCTC
AGTACAATCTGCTCTGATGCCGCATAGTTAAGCCAGCCCCGACACCCGCCAACACCCGCTGACGCGCCCT
GACGGGCTTGTCTGCTCCCGGCATCCGCTTACAGACAAGCTGTGACCGTCTCCGGGAGCTGCATGTGTCA
GAGGTTTTCACCGTCATCACCGAAACGCGCGAGACGAAAGGGCCTCGTGATACGCCTATTTTTATAGGTT
AATGTCATGATAATAATGGTTTCTTAGACGTCAGGTGGCACTTTTCGGGGAAATGTGCGCGGAACCCCTA
TTTGTTTATTTTTCTAAATACATTCAAATATGTATCCGCTCATGAGACAATAACCCTGATAAATGCTTCA
ATAATATTGAAAAAGGAAGAGTATGAGTATTCAACATTTCCGTGTCGCCCTTATTCCCTTTTTTGCGGCA
TTTTGCCTTCCTGTTTTTGCTCACCCAGAAACGCTGGTGAAAGTAAAAGATGCTGAAGATCAGTTGGGTG
CACGAGTGGGTTACATCGAACTGGATCTCAACAGCGGTAAGATCCTTGAGAGTTTTCGCCCCGAAGAACG
TTTTCCAATGATGAGCACTTTTAAAGTTCTGCTATGTGGCGCGGTATTATCCCGTATTGACGCCGGGCAA
GAGCAACTCGGTCGCCGCATACACTATTCTCAGAATGACTTGGTTGAGTACTCACCAGTCACAGAAAAGC
ATCTTACGGATGGCATGACAGTAAGAGAATTATGCAGTGCTGCCATAACCATGAGTGATAACACTGCGGC
CAACTTACTTCTGACAACGATCGGAGGACCGAAGGAGCTAACCGCTTTTTTGCACAACATGGGGGATCAT
GTAACTCGCCTTGATCGTTGGGAACCGGAGCTGAATGAAGCCATACCAAACGACGAGCGTGACACCACGA
TGCCTGTAGCAATGGCAACAACGTTGCGCAAACTATTAACTGGCGAACTACTTACTCTAGCTTCCCGGCA
ACAATTAATAGACTGGATGGAGGCGGATAAAGTTGCAGGACCACTTCTGCGCTCGGCCCTTCCGGCTGGC
TGGTTTATTGCTGATAAATCTGGAGCCGGTGAGCGTGGAAGCCGCGGTATCATTGCAGCACTGGGGCCAG
ATGGTAAGCCCTCCCGTATCGTAGTTATCTACACGACGGGGAGTCAGGCAACTATGGATGAACGAAATAG
ACAGATCGCTGAGATAGGTGCCTCACTGATTAAGCATTGGTAACTGTCAGACCAAGTTTACTCATATATA
CTTTAGATTGATTTAAAACTTCATTTTTAATTTAAAAGGATCTAGGTGAAGATCCTTTTTGATAATCTCA
TGACCAAAATCCCTTAACGTGAGTTTTCGTTCCACTGAGCGTCAGACCCCGTAGAAAAGATCAAAGGATC
TTCTTGAGATCCTTTTTTTCTGCGCGTAATCTGCTGCTTGCAAACAAAAAAACCACCGCTACCAGCGGTG
GTTTGTTTGCCGGATCAAGAGCTACCAACTCTTTTTCCGAAGGTAACTGGCTTCAGCAGAGCGCAGATAC
CAAATACTGTTCTTCTAGTGTAGCCGTAGTTAGGCCACCACTTCAAGAACTCTGTAGCACCGCCTACATA
CCTCGCTCTGCTAATCCTGTTACCAGTGGCTGCTGCCAGTGGCGATAAGTCGTGTCTTACCGGGTTGGAC
TCAAGACGATAGTTACCGGATAAGGCGCAGCGGTCGGGCTGAACGGGGGGTTCGTGCACACAGCCCAGCT
TGGAGCGAACGACCTACACCGAACTGAGATACCTACAGCGTGAGCTATGAGAAAGCGCCACGCTTCCCGA
AGGGAGAAAGGCGGACAGGTATCCGGTAAGCGGCAGGGTCGGAACAGGAGAGCGCACGAGGGAGCTTCCA
GGGGGAAACGCCTGGTATCTTTATAGTCCTGTCGGGTTTCGCCACCTCTGACTTGAGCGTCGATTTTTGT
GATGCTCGTCAGGGGGGCGGAGCCTATGGAAAAACGCCAGCAACGCGGCCTTTTTACGGTTCCTGGCCTT
TTGCTGGCCTTTTGCTCACATGTGAGGGCCTATTTCCCATGATTCCTTCATATTTGCATATACGATACAA
GGCTGTTAGAGAGATAATTGGAATTAATTTGACTGTAAACACAAAGATATTAGTACAAAATACGTGACGT
AGAAAGTAATAATTTCTTGGGTAGTTTGCAGTTTTAAAATTATGTTTTAAAATGGACTATCATATGCTTA
CCGTAACTTGAAAGTATTTCGATTTCTTGGCTTTATATATCTTGTGGAAAGGACGAAACACCGGATGGCA
TTTTTGCAGGCGTTTTAGAGCTAGAAATAGCAAGTTAAAATAAGGCTAGTCCGTTATCAACTTGAAAAAG
TGGCACCGAGTCGGTGCTTTTTTGTTTTAGAGCTAGAAATAGCAAGTTAAAATAAGGCTAGTCCGTTTTT
AGCGCGTGCGCCAATTCTGCAGACAAATGGCTCTAGAGGTACCCGTTACATAACTTACGGTAAATGGCCC
GCCTGGCTGACCGCCCAACGACCCCCGCCCATTGACGTCAATAGTAACGCCAATAGGGACTTTCCATTGA
CGTCAATGGGTGGAGTATTTACGGTAAACTGCCCACTTGGCAGTACATCAAGTGTATCATATGCCAAGTA
CGCCCCCTATTGACGTCAATGACGGTAAATGGCCCGCCTGGCATTGTGCCCAGTACATGACCTTATGGGA
CTTTCCTACTTGGCAGTACATCTACGTATTAGTCATCGCTATTACCATGGTCGAGGTGAGCCCCACGTTC
TGCTTCACTCTCCCCATCTCCCCCCCCTCCCCACCCCCAATTTTGTATTTATTTATTTTTTAATTATTTT
GTGCAGCGATGGGGGCGGGGGGGGGGGGGGGGCG
